Addgene plasmid #123788: MTK3b_007
Purpose: Encodes bacterial light-activated adenylyl cyclase (bPAC) as a Type 3b part to be used in the MTK system
Depositing lab: Hana El-Samad. Depositing organization: University of California, San Francisco (UCSF). Publication: A Toolkit for Rapid Modular Construction of Biological Circuits in Mammalian Cells. Fonseca JP, Bonny AR, Kumar GR, Ng AH, Town J, Wu QC, Aslankoohi E, Chen SY, Dods G, Harrigan P, Osimiri LC, Kistler AL, El-Samad H. ACS Synth Biol. 2019 Nov 15;8(11):2593-2606. doi: 10.1021/acssynbio.9b00322. Epub 2019 Nov 5. PubMed 31686495.
Backbone
  Vector backbone: MTK0_027
  Vector type: Mammalian Expression
Growth in bacteria
  Bacterial resistance: Chloramphenicol, 25 μg/mL
  Growth temperature: 37°C
  Growth strain: DH5alpha
  Copy number: Unknown
Gene/Insert
  Gene/Insert name: bPAC
  Cloning method: Restriction Enzyme; 5′ cloning site BsmBI (destroyed during cloning); 3′ cloning site BsmBI (destroyed during cloning)
Terms and licenses: Academic/Nonprofit Terms; Industry Terms: Not Available to Industry
Depositor comments: Type 3b parts are used for coding sequences in the MTK. Coding sequence from doi: 10.1074/jbc.M110.185496 Please visit https://www.biorxiv.org/content/10.1101/506188v2 for BioRxiv preprint
How to cite: MTK3b_007 was a gift from Hana El-Samad (Addgene plasmid # 123788 ; http://n2t.net/addgene:123788 ; RRID:Addgene_123788)
