[The description below was written by a language model from this plasmid's Addgene catalogue record and pLannotate feature annotations shown in this document.]
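Description:
MTK3b_007 is a small (about 2.7 kb) part plasmid from the Mammalian Toolkit (MTK), a modular hierarchical cloning system for assembling genetic circuits for mammalian cells. It is built on the MTK0_027 part-entry backbone and carries the coding sequence for bPAC, a bacterial photoactivated adenylyl cyclase, stored as a "Type 3b" part, the position the toolkit reserves for coding sequences. The insert was placed into the backbone using BsmBI sites that were destroyed in the process, as is typical of Type IIS (Golden Gate-style) domestication of a part.

Although catalogued as a mammalian expression vector, the plasmid itself has no annotated mammalian promoter, terminator or selection marker. The feature table shows only the bacterial maintenance elements: a high-copy ColE1/pUC-type origin of replication, and a chloramphenicol acetyltransferase (cat) gene driven by its native promoter and followed by a lambda t0 terminator, which gives chloramphenicol selection in E. coli. The bPAC coding sequence was not recognised by the automated annotation, but it presumably occupies the unannotated stretch between the origin and the resistance cassette.

The construct is therefore a storage and donor vector rather than a ready-to-use expression plasmid. Its intended use is to be combined with other MTK parts to build a complete transcriptional unit; the record does not state which promoters, tags or terminators it is meant to be paired with. Once expressed from such an assembly, bPAC produces cAMP in response to light, which makes the part useful for optogenetic control of cAMP signalling in engineered mammalian circuits.
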