Features (pLannotate 1.2.2; 4 found; start..end, strand, type, name):
     56..644     +  rep_origin     ori: high-copy-number ColE1/pMB1/pBR322/pUC origin of replication
   1834..1868    -  terminator     lambda t0 terminator: minimal transcription terminator from phage lambda (Scholtissek and Grosse, 1987)
   1942..2598    -  CDS            cat: CAT_ECOLX - Experimental evidence at protein level: Swiss-Prot protein existence level 1. This enzyme is an effector of chloramphenicol resistance in bacteria. From Escherichia coli. This protein is used as a marker in many commonly used cloning vectors, such as pACYC184.
   2599..2696    -  promoter       cat promoter: promoter of the E. coli cat gene encoding chloramphenicol acetyltransferase
>Addgene plasmid #123788 | MTK3b_007 | addgene full sequence | sequence record 249099 | Addgene NGS Result
GTGAGTTTTCGTTCCACTGAGCGTCAGACCCCGTAGAAAAGATCAAAGGATCTTCTTGAGATCCTTTTTT
TCTGCGCGTAATCTGCTGCTTGCAAACAAAAAAACCACCGCTACCAGCGGTGGTTTGTTTGCCGGATCAA
GAGCTACCAACTCTTTTTCCGAAGGTAACTGGCTTCAGCAGAGCGCAGATACCAAATACTGTTCTTCTAG
TGTAGCCGTAGTTAGGCCACCACTTCAAGAACTCTGTAGCACCGCCTACATACCTCGCTCTGCTAATCCT
GTTACCAGTGGCTGCTGCCAGTGGCGATAAGTCGTGTCTTACCGGGTTGGACTCAAGACGATAGTTACCG
GATAAGGCGCAGCGGTCGGGCTGAACGGGGGGTTCGTGCACACAGCCCAGCTTGGAGCGAACGACCTACA
CCGAACTGAGATACCTACAGCGTGAGCTATGAGAAAGCGCCACGCTTCCCGAAGGGAGAAAGGCGGACAG
GTATCCGGTAAGCGGCAGGGTCGGAACAGGAGAGCGCACGAGGGAGCTTCCAGGGGGAAACGCCTGGTAT
CTTTATAGTCCTGTCGGGTTTCGCCACCTCTGACTTGAGCGTCGATTTTTGTGATGCTCGTCAGGGGGGC
GGAGCCTATGGAAAAACGCCAGCAACGCGGCCTTTTTACGGTTCCTGGCCTTTTGCTGGCCTTTTGCTCA
CATGTTCTTTCCTGCGTTATCCCCTGATTCTGTGGATAACCGTAGTCGGTCTCATTCTAAGCGGCTGGTG
TACATCAGCAAGATCAGCGGCCACCTGAGCCTGGAAGAGATCCAGCGGATCGGCAAGGTGTCCATCAAGA
ACAACCAGCGGGACAACATCACCGGCGTGCTGCTGTACCTGCAGGGCCTGTTCTTCCAGATCCTGGAAGG
CGAGAACGAGAAGGTGGACAAGCTGTACAAGAAAATCCTGGTGGACGACCGGCACACCAACATCCTGTGC
CTGAAAACCGAGTACGACATCACCGACCGGATGTTCCCCAACTGGGCCATGAAAACCATCAACCTGAACG
AGAACAGCGAGCTGATGATCCAGCCCATCAAGAGCCTGCTGCAGACCATCACCCAGAGCCACCGGGTGCT
GGAAAAGTACATGCCCGCCAGAGTGATCTACCTGATCAACCAGGGCATCAACCCCCTGACCGTGGAGCCC
CAGCTGGTCGAGAAGATCATCTTCTTCAGCGACATCCTGGCCTTCAGCACCCTGACCGAGAAGCTGCCCG
TGAACGAGGTGGTCATCCTGGTCAACCGGTACTTCAGCATCTGCACCCGGATCATCAGCGCCTACGGCGG
CGAAGTGACCAAGTTCATCGGCGACTGCGTGATGGCCAGCTTCACCAAAGAGCAGGGCGACGCCGCCATC
CGGACCAGCCTGGACATCATCTCCGAGCTGAAGCAGCTGCGGCACCACGTGGAGGCCACCAACCCCCTGC
ACCTGCTGTACACCGGCATCGGCCTGAGCTACGGCCACGTGATCGAGGGCAACATGGGCAGCAGCCTGAA
GATGGACCACACCCTGCTGGGGGACGCCGTGAACGTGGCCGCCAGGCTGGAAGCCCTGACAAGACAGCTG
CCCTACGCCCTGGCCTTTACAGCCGGCGTGAAGAAGTGCTGCCAGGCCCAGTGGACCTTCATCAACCTGG
GAGCCCACCAGGTCAAGGGCAAGCAGGAAGCCATCGAGGTCTACACCGTGAATGAGGCCCAGAAGTACTA
CGACACCCTGCAGATCACCCAGCTGATCCGGCAGACCCTGGAAAACGACAAGCCGCGGACGTACGGATCC
TGAGACCAGACCAATAAAAAACGCCCGGCGGCAACCGAGCGTTCTGAACAAATCCAGATGGAGTTCTGAG
GTCATTACTGGATCTATCAACAGGAGTCCAAGCGAGCTCGATATCAAATTACGCCCCGCCCTGCCACTCA
TCGCAGTACTGTTGTAATTCATTAAGCATTCTGCCGACATGGAAGCCATCACAAACGGCATGATGAACCT
GAATCGCCAGCGGCATCAGCACCTTGTCGCCTTGCGTATAATATTTGCCCATGGTGAAAACGGGGGCGAA
GAAGTTGTCCATATTGGCCACGTTTAAATCAAAACTGGTGAAACTCACCCAGGGATTGGCTGAAACGAAA
AACATATTCTCAATAAACCCTTTAGGGAAATAGGCCAGGTTTTCACCGTAACACGCCACATCTTGCGAAT
ATATGTGTAGAAACTGCCGGAAATCGTCGTGGTATTCACTCCAGAGCGATGAAAACGTTTCAGTTTGCTC
ATGGAAAACGGTGTAACAAGGGTGAACACTATCCCATATCACCAGCTCACCGTCTTTCATTGCCATACGA
AATTCCGGATGAGCATTCATCAGGCGGGCAAGAATGTGAATAAAGGCCGGATAAAACTTGTGCTTATTTT
TCTTTACGGTCTTTAAAAAGGCCGTAATATCCAGCTGAACGGTCTGGTTATAGGTACATTGAGCAACTGA
CTGAAATGCCTCAAAATGTTCTTTACGATGCCATTGGGATATATCAACGGTGGTATATCCAGTGATTTTT
TTCTCCATTTTAGCTTCCTTAGCTCCTGAAAATCTCGATAACTCAAAAAATACGCCCGGTAGTGATCTTA
TTTCATTATGGTGAAAGTTGGAACCTCTTACGTGCCCGATCAATCATGACCAAAATCCCTTAAC
